>Addgene plasmid #90156 | pT2-cryR;yrkCE1-P1Egfp | addgene full sequence | sequence record 178877 | Addgene NGS Result
GGTAACTCCTTACTGTAACTTATTGCACCTGATGAACAAAAGATGTGAACTGAACGCAAGTAGGAGGCTA
ATAGAGGCTAGTACAGTACAAAGATCCCCAAATGATGTGTGCCGGCCTTAGTGGAGGCAGACCCCTGGTT
ATATACCTGTGCTGCAGAAAGAGGGGCTTACAAATGGATCTCTCTGGAATGGCATTATCTCATGGTGGGA
ACAGTGTTGTCAGCAGAATCAGCGGGGTGGACTCTGACCTGAGAATGACAGTCTAGCACTGAATGGCTCA
GACAATACTCTTGTGGCCAACTATCACCGGAAAATAAGTGCCTGCCAAAACAAACCAGACCAGATGAAGC
TACATGGCTGTAGAACGTCAGTATTTAATGTGTTGTGGCCACTTGGTTCACCAGATTTAAGAGCTAATTT
TTTTAAATATCACAGATAATCAATCGCTTTTTTTTTTCTTGACTGAAAAGCTTAGACTGGAAAATTCTTT
GAAAAAGTTTGCACTACAGAAAATAAATACATAACATCCTGCACTGAATGCACACTATTAATAGAAAAGA
GAGCATTATTGTAGGAAATGTATTGTATATGTACATTCTGTGCATTTCACAATTTTCTCGAGCAGGAAAC
AGCTATGACCATGATTACGCCAAGCTATCAACTTTGTATAGAAAAGTTGCGTTCTCAGTACTTTAAAGAG
CCTATGACAACAACAACAACAACAACAACATCATGCATATTTAATGTCACAGTATATTGCAGCATTGCAT
ACTGGACTAAAAAGCATGATGAGGTTTGATTAATTAAATGGAAAACAGAATGGAATGTCTCTAGGACTAG
ATTAGGCCATAGGCTTCATCACTTCCTGTTCTGTGCAAGGTCACTTCCTGTCTACTCTCCCCTGGCGCTA
TGGGAGGAAGTGGGTGCGGCTGTCCGGTTAAATTGTCCGAAATGCAACATGGTTAAACTGACCAAACCAG
AGCCTGCAATGTGGATTTTCAGCTCTCCGATGTTCTGTTCACTACTGACCTGATGTTTAGTGTGTAGGAA
ACGTTGGCTAAATCCCACATATTGTATTCAATGGGTTGCTTGTTTGATTAGCGTGAAACTGGCATTGATT
CTGATGATGAATACATTTTTTTGGCTTTAGTTTTATCCAATTAGTGCATGCATATTCAGAGAAAGTAAGT
TTAAAAAGCACATATATTTAGTTTATTTTCCGAAAGCACCCGTGCTGAAATACTGCGTTCATTAACGGCC
TGCTCGTGGAATCTGGCTGTGGAGGAAATTGACATCATGTGGAAAAAGGAAGTGGCTGTGTTTGTGACAC
CTGACTTTCTGTTCCCAGGGCACACTCTGCTATTGTCTTCCCTCTCTGCAATATTATCTCTCAGTTTCTC
TCTCACTGCATTGTTTCACCTAGTTGTTGTTGTTGTTGTTTATTTGCCTGAGTGACTTTTATTACAGTTT
TTATGAGTGTGTGGGTGTATTCAGCATGGTCTCACATTTTCCTGTTGTGATAATTGCTAAATCTTTAATC
AGGGTATACAAGTTTGTACAAAAAAGCAGGCTCGCTACAGATTAAAGATTGGAGTTTTAAACTCTTATGT
GCATTTTTATCATTCTATTTTATATAATAATATTTAATAATAATAATAATAATAACTGGCTTTAAATAAA
TACACAAGGGATTATTTATTAATTTATTATGATTCATTAATTAATTAGATAAATGCAATTTATGTATTCC
TTCCCTTTATACTATGTATGTATCTTAAAATGGTAGTATTTATTATAATTATTTTATTTAATTGATTAAA
ACATTTATCAAACATGCAGAACTGTCCTTCCCCAAAACAGCCACTAGGGACCGGAAATGTACAACAAACA
TTTTCAGGCACCAGTTAACATCACCTAACACCCTCACATGTACCTGACAGTACTGTACATAACTATTGAA
AAGTTGTCTGAATATTGTTCGGCACTATTAATATACCTGCAGTCGGCTACGAATGATATTCCTCTCCAAC
ATCAACACAAAGTAAGCCATGAAACTTCACCGTCACAATTACGTGGTGAAACCGCGTTGAATATTTAGCA
AATAATGCAACTTCCCGGAAATACATTGATGGGCTGCATTTGTTTTAAGCAGAGAGGAGGCGGAGTTCAG
CGTTTCCGGAGAGCGCGCGCCTGAAGCAGCGCATCGCGGCCAGTTGATCGCCGCTCGGACACTCAAGCTC
CGCCACCCTGCCTCCTCCAGCGACATTATCGCCACCATGGTGAGCAAGGGCGAGGAGCTGTTCACCGGGG
TGGTGCCCATCCTGGTCGAGCTGGACGGCGACGTAAACGGCCACAAGTTCAGCGTGTCCGGCGAGGGCGA
GGGCGATGCCACCTACGGCAAGCTGACCCTGAAGTTCATCTGCACCACCGGCAAGCTGCCCGTGCCCTGG
CCCACCCTCGTGACCACCCTGACCTACGGCGTGCAGTGCTTCAGCCGCTACCCCGACCACATGAAGCAGC
ACGACTTCTTCAAGTCCGCCATGCCCGAAGGCTACGTCCAGGAGCGCACCATCTTCTTCAAGGACGACGG
CAACTACAAGACCCGCGCCGAGGTGAAGTTCGAGGGCGACACCCTGGTGAACCGCATCGAGCTGAAGGGC
ATCGACTTCAAGGAGGACGGCAACATCCTGGGGCACAAGCTGGAGTACAACTACAACAGCCACAACGTCT
ATATCATGGCCGACAAGCAGAAGAACGGCATCAAGGTGAACTTCAAGATCCGCCACAACATCGAGGACGG
CAGCGTGCAGCTCGCCGACCACTACCAGCAGAACACCCCCATCGGCGACGGCCCCGTGCTGCTGCCCGAC
AACCACTACCTGAGCACCCAGTCCGCCCTGAGCAAAGACCCCAACGAGAAGCGCGATCACATGGTCCTGC
TGGAGTTCGTGACCGCCGCCGGGATCACTCTCGGCATGGACGAGCTGTACAAGTCCGGACTCAGATCTCG
AGCTCAAGCTTCGAATTCTGCAGTCGACGGTACCGCGGGCCCGGGATCCACCGGATCTAGATAACTGATA
CCCAGCTTTCTTGTACAAAGTGGGGCGCGCCTACGTAACTAGTCTCGAGCAACTTTATTATACATAGTTG
ATAATTCACTGGCCGTCGTTTTACGGTACCATCGATGATGATCCAGACATGATAAGATACATTGATGAGT
TTGGACAAACCACAACTAGAATGCAGTGAAAAAAATGCTTTATTTGTGAAATTTGTGATGCTATTGCTTT
ATTTGTAACCATTATAAGCTGCAATAAACAAGTTAACAACAACAATTGCATTCATTTTATGTTTCAGGTT
CAGGGGGAGGTGTGGGAGGTTTTTTAAAGCAAGTAAAACCTCTACAAATGTGGTATGGCTGATTATGATC
CTCTAGATCAGATCTGCGAAGATACGGCCACGGGTGCTCTTGATCCTGTGGCTGATTTTGGACTGTGCTG
CTCGCAGCTGCTGATGAATCACATACTTCCTCCATTTTCTTCCACTGATTGACTGTTATAATTTCCCTAA
TTTCCAGGTCAAGGTGCTGTGCATTGTGGTAATAGATGTGACATGACGTCACTTCCAAAGGACCAATGAA
CATGTCTGACCAATTTCATATAATGTGAAAACGATTTTCATAGGCAGAATAAATAACATTTAAATTAAAC
TGGGCATCAGCGCAATTCAATTGGTTTGGTAATAGCAAGGGAAAATAGAATGAAGTGATCTCCAAAAAAT
AAGTACTTTTTGACTGTAAATAAAATTGTAAGGAGTAAAAAGTACTTTTTTTTCTAAAAAAATGTAATTA
AGTAAAAGTAAAAGTATTGATTTTTAATTGTACTCAAGTAAAGTAAAAATCCCCAAAAATAATACTTAAG
TACAGTAATCAAGTAAAATTACTCAAGTACTTTACACCTCTGGTTCTTGACCCCCTACCTTCAGCAAGCC
CAGCAGATCCACTAGTTCTAGAGCGGCCGCCACCGCGGTGGAGCTCCAGCTTTTGTTCCCTTTAGTGAGG
GTTAATTGCGCGCTTGGCGTAATCATGGTCATAGCTGTTTCCTGTGTGAAATTGTTATCCGCTCACAATT
CCACACAACATACGAGCCGGAAGCATAAAGTGTAAAGCCTGGGGTGCCTAATGAGTGAGCTAACTCACAT
TAATTGCGTTGCGCTCACTGCCCGCTTTCCAGTCGGGAAACCTGTCGTGCCAGCTGCATTAATGAATCGG
CCAACGCGCGGGGAGAGGCGGTTTGCGTATTGGGCGCTCTTCCGCTTCCTCGCTCACTGACTCGCTGCGC
TCGGTCGTTCGGCTGCGGCGAGCGGTATCAGCTCACTCAAAGGCGGTAATACGGTTATCCACAGAATCAG
GGGATAACGCAGGAAAGAACATGTGAGCAAAAGGCCAGCAAAAGGCCAGGAACCGTAAAAAGGCCGCGTT
GCTGGCGTTTTTCCATAGGCTCCGCCCCCCTGACGAGCATCACAAAAATCGACGCTCAAGTCAGAGGTGG
CGAAACCCGACAGGACTATAAAGATACCAGGCGTTTCCCCCTGGAAGCTCCCTCGTGCGCTCTCCTGTTC
CGACCCTGCCGCTTACCGGATACCTGTCCGCCTTTCTCCCTTCGGGAAGCGTGGCGCTTTCTCATAGCTC
ACGCTGTAGGTATCTCAGTTCGGTGTAGGTCGTTCGCTCCAAGCTGGGCTGTGTGCACGAACCCCCCGTT
CAGCCCGACCGCTGCGCCTTATCCGGTAACTATCGTCTTGAGTCCAACCCGGTAAGACACGACTTATCGC
CACTGGCAGCAGCCACTGGTAACAGGATTAGCAGAGCGAGGTATGTAGGCGGTGCTACAGAGTTCTTGAA
GTGGTGGCCTAACTACGGCTACACTAGAAGAACAGTATTTGGTATCTGCGCTCTGCTGAAGCCAGTTACC
TTCGGAAAAAGAGTTGGTAGCTCTTGATCCGGCAAACAAACCACCGCTGGTAGCGGTGGTTTTTTTGTTT
GCAAGCAGCAGATTACGCGCAGAAAAAAAGGATCTCAAGAAGATCCTTTGATCTTTTCTACGGGGTCTGA
CGCTCAGTGGAACGAAAACTCACGTTAAGGCATTTTGGTCATGAGATTATCAAAAAGGATCTTCACCTAG
ATCCTTTTAAATTAAAAATGAAGTTTTAAATCAATCTAAAGTATATATGAGTAAACTTGGTCTGACAGTT
ACCAATGCTTAATCAGTGAGGCACCTATCTCAGCGATCTGTCTATTTCGTTCATCCATAGTTGCCTGACT
CCCCGTCGTGTAGATAACTACGATACGGGAGGGCTTACCATCTGGCCCCAGTGCTGCAATGATACCGCGA
GACCCACGCTCACCGGCTCCAGATTTATCAGCAATAAACCAGCCAGCCGGAAGGGCCGAGCGCAGAAGTG
GTCCTGCAACTTTATCCGCCTCCATCCAGTCTATTAATTGTTGCCGGGAAGCTAGAGTAAGTAGTTCGCC
AGTTAATAGTTTGCGCAACGTTGTTGCCATTGCTACAGGCATCGTGGTGTCACGCTCGTCGTTTGGTATG
GCTTCATTCAGCTCCGGTTCCCAACGATCAAGGCGAGTTACATGATCCCCCATGTTGTGCAAAAAAGCGG
TTAGCTCCTTCGGTCCTCCGATCGTTGTCAGAAGTAAGTTGGCCGCAGTGTTATCACTCATGGTTATGGC
AGCACTGCATAATTCTCTTACTGTCATGCCATCCGTAAGATGCTTTTCTGTGACTGGTGAGTACTCAACC
AAGTCATTCTGAGAATAGTGTATGCGGCGACCGAGTTGCTCTTGCCCGGCGTCAATACGGGATAATACCG
CGCCACATAGCAGAACTTTAAAAGTGCTCATCATTGGAAAACGTTCTTCGGGGCGAAAACTCTCAAGGAT
CTTACCGCTGTTGAGATCCAGTTCGATGTAACCCACTCGTGCACCCAACTGATCTTCAGCATCTTTTACT
TTCACCAGCGTTTCTGGGTGAGCAAAAACAGGAAGGCAAAATGCCGCAAAAAAGGGAATAAGGGCGACAC
GGAAATGTTGAATACTCATACTCTTCCTTTTTCAATATTATTGAAGCATTTATCAGGGTTATTGTCTCAT
GAGCGGATACATATTTGAATGTATTTAGAAAAATAAACAAATAGGGGTTCCGCGCACATTTCCCCGAAAA
GTGCCACCTAAATTGTAAGCGTTAATATTTTGTTAAAATTCGCGTTAAATTTTTGTTAAATCAGCTCATT
TTTTAACCAATAGGCCGAAATCGGCAAAATCCCTTATAAATCAAAAGAATAGACCGAGATAGGGT
[37 nt withheld, positions 6366-6402]
AAAGAACGTGGACTCCAACGTCAAAGG
[32 nt withheld, positions 6430-6461]
GCTGGCTAAGAACTCATCAGCCTCCCCGGTCCATCTACCCACGTACCAATGCACCAATTGGCCACAATGA
CGGCTACTACATGGTGCCATTCCTTCCTCTTTATAGGAATGGAGACTACCTCCTGTCCAACAATGCTCTT
GGATACGAGTACGCCTACCTGTTGGACCCAGGTCATTGCACAACACCAGAAATGCCCTCTGATCTGCAAA
AGACGTGAATATCTGTTCAGACACCCATATCCACTCTGTTCCACACAGGTCAGAGGTTTGTCCAGGAGTT
CTTGACAGAGGTGTAAAAAGTACTCAAAAATTTTACTCAAGTGAAAGTACAAGTACTTAGGGAAAATTTT
ACTCAATTAAAAGTAAAAGTATCTGGCTAGAATCTTACTTGAGTAAAAGTAAAAAAGTACTCCATTAAAA
TTGTACTTGAGTATTAAGGAAGTAAAAGTAAAAGCAAGAAAGAAAACTAGAGATTCTTGTTTAAGCTTTT
AATCTCAAAAAACATTAAATGAAATGCATACAAGGTTTTATCCTGCTTTAGAACTGTTTGTATTTAATTA
TCAAACTATAAGACAGACAATCTAATGCCAGTACACGCTACTCAAAGTTGTAAAACCTCAGATTTAACTT
CAGTAGAAGCTGATTCTCAAAATTGTTAGTGTCAAGCCTAGCTCTTTTGGGGCTGAAAAGCAATCCTGCA
GTGCTGAAAAGCCTCTCACAGGCAGCCGATGCGGGAAGAGGTGTATTAGTCTTGATAGAGAGGCTGCAAA
TAGCAGGAAACGTGAGCAGAGACTCCCTGGTGTCTGAAACACAGGCCCATTTACGCCTTAAGATACATTG
ATGAGTTTGGACAAACCACAACTAGAATGCAGTGAAAAAAATGCTTTATTTGTGAAATTTGTGATGCTAT
TGCTTTATTTGTAACCATTATAAGCTGCAATAAACAAGTTAACAACAACAATTGCATTCATTTTATGTTT
CAGGTTCAGGGGGAGGTGTGGGAGGTTTTTTAAAGCAAGTAAAACCTCTACAAATGTGGTATGGCTGATT
ATGATCTAGAGTCGCGGCCGCTTTACTTGTACAGCTCGTCCATGCCGCCGGTGGAGTGGTGGCCCTCGGC
GCGCTCGTACTGTTCCACGATGGTGTAGTCCTCGTTGTGGGAGGTGATGTCCAGCTTGATGTTGACGTTG
TAGGCGCCGGGCAGCTGCACGGGCTTCTTGGCCTTGTAGGTGGTCTTGACCTCGGCGTCGTAGTGGCCGC
CGTCCTTCAGCTTCAGCCTCTGCTTGATCTCGCCCTTCAGGGCGCCGTCCTCGGGGTACATCCGCTCGGA
GGAGGCCTCCCAGCCCATGGTCTTCTTCTGCATTACGGGGCCGTCGGAGGGGAAGTTGGTGCCGCGCAGC
TTCACCTTGTAGATGAACTCGCCGTCCTGCAGGGAGGAGTCCTGGGTCACGGTCACCACGCCGCCGTCCT
CGAAGTTCATCACGCGCTCCCACTTGAAGCCCTCGGGGAAGGACAGCTTCAAGTAGTCGGGGATGTCGGC
GGGGTGCTTCACGTAGGCCTTGGAGCCGTACATGAACTGAGGGGACAGGATGTCCCAGGCGAAGGGCAGG
GGGCCGCCCTTGGTCACCTTCAGCTTGGCGGTCTGGGTGCCCTCGTAGGGGCGGCCCTCGCCCTCGCCCT
CGATCTCGAACTCGTGGCCGTTCACGGAGCCCTCCATGTGCACCTTGAAGCGCATGAACTCCTTGATGAT
GGCCATGTTGTCATCCTCGCCCTTGCTCACCATGGTGGCGACCGGTAATGTCAGACCT
Features (pLannotate 1.2.2; 23 found; start..end, strand, type, name):
    659..679     +  protein_bind   attB4: mutant version of attB; core recombination site for the Gateway® BP reaction BP Clonase™
   1548..1572    +  protein_bind   attB1: mutant version of attB; recombination site for the Gateway® BP reaction BP Clonase™
   2277..2993    +  CDS            EGFP: EGFP is a basic (constitutively fluorescent) green fluorescent protein published in 1996, derived from Aequorea victoria. It is reported to be a rapidly-maturing weak dimer with moderate acid sensitivity.
   2994..3059    +  misc_feature   MCS: multiple cloning site
   3083..3103    -  protein_bind   attB2: mutant version of attB; core recombination site for the Gateway® BP reaction BP Clonase™
   3130..3150    -  protein_bind   attB3: mutant version of attB; core recombination site for the Gateway® BP reaction BP Clonase™
   3154..3174    +  CDS            lacZα (fragment): LacZα fragment of β-galactosidase; lacZ fragment
   3190..3324    -  polyA_signal   SV40 poly(A) signal: SV40 polyadenylation signal
   3347..3430    -  CDS            large T antigen (fragment): large T antigen from SV40 (simian virus 40)
   3996..4036    -  misc_feature   MCS (fragment): pBluescript multiple cloning site
   4049..4067    -  promoter       T3 promoter: promoter for bacteriophage T3 RNA polymerase
   4112..4128    -  protein_bind   lac operator: The lac repressor binds to the lac operator to inhibit transcription in E. coli. This inhibition can be relieved by adding lactose or isopropyl-β-D-thiogalactopyranoside (IPTG). lac repressor encoded by lacI
   4136..4166    -  promoter       lac promoter: promoter for the E. coli lac operon
   4181..4202    -  protein_bind   CAP binding site: CAP binding activates transcription in the presence of cAMP. E. coli catabolite activator protein
   4215..4307    -  CDS            lacI (fragment): lac repressor; lacI; The lac repressor binds to the lac operator to inhibit transcription in E. coli. This inhibition can be relieved by adding lactose or isopropyl-β-D-thiogalactopyranoside (IPTG).
   4490..5078    -  rep_origin     ori: high-copy-number ColE1/pMB1/pBR322/pUC origin of replication
   5249..6109    -  CDS            AmpR: β-lactamase; bla; confers resistance to ampicillin, carbenicillin, and related antibiotics
   6110..6214    -  promoter       AmpR promoter: bla
   6240..6461    -  rep_origin     M13 ori (fragment) (sequence partly withheld): M13 bacteriophage origin of replication; arrow indicates direction of (+) strand synthesis
   6461..6748    +  CDS            tyr (fragment) (sequence partly withheld): TYRO_ORYLA - Also known as tyro. Experimental evidence at transcript level: Swiss-Prot protein existence level 2. This is a copper-containing oxidase that functions in the formation of pigments such as melanins and other polyphenolic compounds. From Oryzias latipes (Japanese rice fish) (Japanese killifish).
   7290..7411    -  polyA_signal   SV40 poly(A) signal: SV40 polyadenylation signal
   7434..7517    -  CDS            large T antigen (fragment): large T antigen from SV40 (simian virus 40)
   7537..8244    -  CDS            mCherry: mCherry is a basic (constitutively fluorescent) red fluorescent protein published in 2004, derived from Discosoma sp.. It is reported to be a very rapidly-maturing monomer with low acid sensitivity.
