[The description below was written by a language model from this plasmid's Addgene catalogue record and pLannotate feature annotations shown in this document.]
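Description:
pT2-cryR;yrkCE1-P1Egfp is a Tol2 transposon-based zebrafish transgenesis reporter assembled by multisite Gateway cloning into the pDESTtol2pACrymCherry destination backbone. Although catalogued as a bacterial expression vector, the bacterial elements serve only for propagation: a high-copy ColE1/pUC-type origin and an ampicillin resistance gene (β-lactamase with its own promoter), alongside pBluescript-derived remnants such as the lac promoter/operator, a T3 promoter and a partial M13 origin. The medaka tyrosinase fragment picked up by the annotation probably reflects the sequence context from which Tol2 was originally isolated. The Tol2 arms themselves are not annotated in the feature table.

The payload is laid out between Gateway recombination scars. An attB4–attB1 interval of roughly 900 bp presumably holds the zebrafish yrk candidate enhancer (CE1). The attB1–attB2 interval holds about 700 bp of unannotated sequence, presumably the yrk P1 gene promoter, followed by the EGFP coding sequence. After the attB2 and attB3 sites lies an SV40 polyadenylation signal. The record lists EGFP as a C-terminal tag, but the stated purpose indicates it functions as a reporter driven by the yrk regulatory elements, not as a fusion to Yrk protein.

A separate, oppositely oriented cassette encodes mCherry with its own SV40 poly(A) signal. The backbone name and "cryR" suggest a crystallin promoter giving red lens fluorescence as a transgenesis marker, though that promoter is not annotated. The construct appears intended for testing whether the yrk enhancer, paired with its cognate promoter, drives tissue-specific EGFP expression in zebrafish embryos. The associated study concerns developmentally active endothelial enhancers.
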