Addgene plasmid #90156: pT2-cryR;yrkCE1-P1Egfp
Purpose: contains yrk enhancer sequence, and yrk specific gene promoter driving expression of eGFP
Depositing lab: Nathan Lawson. Depositing organization: University of Massachusetts, Worcester. Publication: Robust Identification of Developmentally Active Endothelial Enhancers in Zebrafish Using FANS-Assisted ATAC-Seq. Quillien A, Abdalla M, Yu J, Ou J, Zhu LJ, Lawson ND. Cell Rep. 2017 Jul 18;20(3):709-720. doi: 10.1016/j.celrep.2017.06.070. PubMed 28723572.
Backbone
  Vector backbone: pDESTtol2pACrymCherry
  Backbone manufacturer: Addgene
  Vector type: Bacterial Expression
Growth in bacteria
  Bacterial resistance: Ampicillin, 100 μg/mL
  Growth temperature: 37°C
  Growth strain: DH5alpha
  Copy number: High Copy
Gene/Insert
  Gene/Insert name: yrkE1P1Egfp
  Species: D. rerio (zebrafish)
  Entrez Gene: yrk (a.k.a. fj84d04, MGC92165, zgc:92165, wu:fj84d04)
  Tag / fusion protein: EGFP (C terminal on insert)
  Cloning method: Gateway Cloning
Terms and licenses: Academic/Nonprofit Terms; Industry Terms: Not Available to Industry
How to cite: pT2-cryR;yrkCE1-P1Egfp was a gift from Nathan Lawson (Addgene plasmid # 90156 ; http://n2t.net/addgene:90156 ; RRID:Addgene_90156)
